Addgene plasmid #221187: pET28-2H12Matry
Purpose: His6-tagged cdGreen-Matry expressed from T7 promoter (Internal Lab ID: UJ11309)
Depositing lab: Urs Jenal. Depositing organization: University of Basel. Publication: A genetically encoded biosensor to monitor dynamic changes of c-di-GMP with high temporal resolution. Kaczmarczyk A, van Vliet S, Jakob RP, Teixeira RD, Scheidat I, Reinders A, Klotz A, Maier T, Jenal U. Nat Commun. 2024 May 9;15(1):3920. doi: 10.1038/s41467-024-48295-0. PubMed 38724508.
Backbone
  Vector backbone: pET28a
  Backbone manufacturer: EMD Biosciences
  Backbone size w/o insert (bp): 5400
  Total vector size (bp): 7400
  Vector type: Bacterial Expression
Growth in bacteria
  Bacterial resistance: Kanamycin, 50 μg/mL
  Growth temperature: 37°C
  Growth strain: DH5alpha
  Copy number: Unknown
Gene/Insert
  Gene/Insert name: cdGreen-Matry (alt name: 2H12-Matry)
  Species: Synthetic
  Insert size (bp): 2000
  Promoter: T7
  Cloning method: Restriction Enzyme; 5′ cloning site NdeI (not destroyed); 3′ cloning site SacI (not destroyed)
  Sequencing primers: 5′ T7; 3′ T7Term
Terms and licenses: Academic/Nonprofit Terms; Industry Terms: Not Available to Industry
How to cite: pET28-2H12Matry was a gift from Urs Jenal (Addgene plasmid # 221187 ; http://n2t.net/addgene:221187 ; RRID:Addgene_221187)
