[The description below was written by a language model from this plasmid's Addgene catalogue record and pLannotate feature annotations shown in this document.]
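Description:
pET28-2H12Matry is a bacterial expression plasmid of about 7.4 kb built on the pET28a backbone, carrying a roughly 2 kb synthetic insert, cdGreen-Matry (also called 2H12-Matry), cloned between the NdeI and SacI sites. It is maintained in E. coli through a ColE1/pMB1-type origin accompanied by the bom region and the rop gene, and is selected with kanamycin via an aminoglycoside phosphotransferase (KanR) cassette. An f1 phage origin is also present. The short tetracycline-resistance and AmpR promoter fragments flagged in the annotation appear to be backbone remnants rather than functional markers.

Expression is driven by the T7 promoter, followed by a lac operator and the T7 gene 10 ribosome binding site. The plasmid-borne lacI gene supplies repressor, so transcription requires a host providing T7 RNA polymerase and is inducible with IPTG. A T7 terminator closes the unit. The open reading frame begins with the vector's N-terminal His6 tag and thrombin cleavage site, matching the stated purpose of producing His6-tagged protein. The small fragmentary hits to other tags at both ends look like matches to standard pET28 tag sequences, and whether the downstream His sequence is translated cannot be judged from the record.

Within the insert, the annotation detects two separated fragments resembling Aequorea GFP-family proteins on either side of a complete mScarlet-I coding sequence. This suggests a split or rearranged green fluorescent sensor with an embedded red fluorescent protein, although the record does not spell out the design or name the ligand-binding parts. The associated publication describes a genetically encoded biosensor for monitoring dynamic changes in c-di-GMP, so the plasmid most likely serves for overproduction and affinity purification of this sensor variant.
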