Features (pLannotate 1.2.2; 23 found; start..end, strand, type, name):
     12..440     +  rep_origin     f1 ori (sequence partly withheld): f1 bacteriophage origin of replication; arrow indicates direction of (+) strand synthesis
    493..550     +  promoter       AmpR promoter (fragment): bla
    559..1374    -  CDS            KanR: aminoglycoside phosphotransferase; aph(3')-Ia; confers resistance to kanamycin in bacteria or G418 (Geneticin®) in eukaryotes
   1496..2084    +  rep_origin     ori: high-copy-number ColE1/pMB1/pBR322/pUC origin of replication
   2270..2409    -  misc_feature   bom: basis of mobility region from pBR322
   2511..2702    -  CDS            rop: Rop protein, which maintains plasmids at low copy number; rop
   2719..3099    +  CDS            YPB1_ECOLX: Protein predicted: Swiss-Prot protein existence level 4. From Escherichia coli.
   3171..3462    -  CDS            TcR (fragment): tetracycline efflux protein; tet; confers resistance to tetracycline
   3477..3498    -  protein_bind   CAP binding site: CAP binding activates transcription in the presence of cAMP. E. coli catabolite activator protein
   3511..4593    -  CDS            lacI: lac repressor; lacI; The lac repressor binds to the lac operator to inhibit transcription in E. coli. This inhibition can be relieved by adding lactose or isopropyl-β-D-thiogalactopyranoside (IPTG).
   4594..4671    -  promoter       lacI promoter: lacI
   4679..4958    -  CDS            TcR (fragment): tetracycline efflux protein; tet; confers resistance to tetracycline
   4980..4998    +  promoter       T7 promoter: promoter for bacteriophage T7 RNA polymerase
   4999..5023    +  protein_bind   lac operator: The lac repressor binds to the lac operator to inhibit transcription in E. coli. This inhibition can be relieved by adding lactose or isopropyl-β-D-thiogalactopyranoside (IPTG). lac repressor encoded by lacI
   5038..5060    +  RBS            RBS: efficient ribosome binding site from bacteriophage T7 gene 10 (Olins and Rangwala, 1989)
   5079..5095    +  CDS            capTEV™ (fragment): composite tag for in vivo biotinylation, TEV protease cleavage, and 6xHis tagging
   5106..5123    +  CDS            thrombin site: thrombin recognition and cleavage site
   5403..5690    +  CDS            mKalama1 (fragment): mKalama1 is a basic (constitutively fluorescent) blue fluorescent protein published in 2007, derived from Aequorea victoria. It has moderate acid sensitivity.
   5736..6419    +  CDS            mScarlet-I: mScarlet-I is a basic (constitutively fluorescent) red fluorescent protein published in 2016, derived from synthetic construct. It is reported to be a rapidly-maturing monomer with moderate acid sensitivity.
   6462..6899    +  CDS            Enhanced Cyan-Emitting GFP (fragment): Enhanced Cyan-Emitting GFP is a basic (constitutively fluorescent) cyan fluorescent protein published in 2002, derived from Aequorea victoria.
   7240..7257    +  CDS            9xHis (fragment): 9xHis affinity tag
   7267..7316    +  CDS            SET1 (fragment): solubility-enhancement tag derived from T7 phage gene 10B
   7324..7371    +  terminator     T7 terminator: transcription terminator for bacteriophage T7 RNA polymerase
>Addgene plasmid #221187 | pET28-2H12Matry | addgene full sequence | sequence record 437181 | Addgene NGS Result
TGGCGAATGGG
[124 nt withheld, positions 12-135]
C
[91 nt withheld, positions 137-227]
A
[49 nt withheld, positions 229-277]
CCTTTGACGTTGGAGTCCACGTTCTTT
[37 nt withheld, positions 305-341]
ACCCTATCTCGGTCTATTCTTTTGATTTATAAGGGATTTTGCCGATTTCGGCCTATTGGTTAAAAAATGA
GCTGATTTAACAAAAATTTAACGCGAATTTTAACAAAATATTAACGCTTACAATTTAGGTGGCACTTTTC
GGGGAAATGTGCGCGGAACCCCTATTTGTTTATTTTTCTAAATACATTCAAATATGTATCCGCTCATGAA
TTAATTCTTAGAAAAACTCATCGAGCATCAAATGAAACTGCAATTTATTCATATCAGGATTATCAATACC
ATATTTTTGAAAAAGCCGTTTCTGTAATGAAGGAGAAAACTCACCGAGGCAGTTCCATAGGATGGCAAGA
TCCTGGTATCGGTCTGCGATTCCGACTCGTCCAACATCAATACAACCTATTAATTTCCCCTCGTCAAAAA
TAAGGTTATCAAGTGAGAAATCACCATGAGTGACGACTGAATCCGGTGAGAATGGCAAAAGTTTATGCAT
TTCTTTCCAGACTTGTTCAACAGGCCAGCCATTACGCTCGTCATCAAAATCACTCGCATCAACCAAACCG
TTATTCATTCGTGATTGCGCCTGAGCGAGACGAAATACGCGATCGCTGTTAAAAGGACAATTACAAACAG
GAATCGAATGCAACCGGCGCAGGAACACTGCCAGCGCATCAACAATATTTTCACCTGAATCAGGATATTC
TTCTAATACCTGGAATGCTGTTTTCCCGGGGATCGCAGTGGTGAGTAACCATGCATCATCAGGAGTACGG
ATAAAATGCTTGATGGTCGGAAGAGGCATAAATTCCGTCAGCCAGTTTAGTCTGACCATCTCATCTGTAA
CATCATTGGCAACGCTACCTTTGCCATGTTTCAGAAACAACTCTGGCGCATCGGGCTTCCCATACAATCG
ATAGATTGTCGCACCTGATTGCCCGACATTATCGCGAGCCCATTTATACCCATATAAATCAGCATCCATG
TTGGAATTTAATCGCGGCCTAGAGCAAGACGTTTCCCGTTGAATATGGCTCATAACACCCCTTGTATTAC
TGTTTATGTAAGCAGACAGTTTTATTGTTCATGACCAAAATCCCTTAACGTGAGTTTTCGTTCCACTGAG
CGTCAGACCCCGTAGAAAAGATCAAAGGATCTTCTTGAGATCCTTTTTTTCTGCGCGTAATCTGCTGCTT
GCAAACAAAAAAACCACCGCTACCAGCGGTGGTTTGTTTGCCGGATCAAGAGCTACCAACTCTTTTTCCG
AAGGTAACTGGCTTCAGCAGAGCGCAGATACCAAATACTGTCCTTCTAGTGTAGCCGTAGTTAGGCCACC
ACTTCAAGAACTCTGTAGCACCGCCTACATACCTCGCTCTGCTAATCCTGTTACCAGTGGCTGCTGCCAG
TGGCGATAAGTCGTGTCTTACCGGGTTGGACTCAAGACGATAGTTACCGGATAAGGCGCAGCGGTCGGGC
TGAACGGGGGGTTCGTGCACACAGCCCAGCTTGGAGCGAACGACCTACACCGAACTGAGATACCTACAGC
GTGAGCTATGAGAAAGCGCCACGCTTCCCGAAGGGAGAAAGGCGGACAGGTATCCGGTAAGCGGCAGGGT
CGGAACAGGAGAGCGCACGAGGGAGCTTCCAGGGGGAAACGCCTGGTATCTTTATAGTCCTGTCGGGTTT
CGCCACCTCTGACTTGAGCGTCGATTTTTGTGATGCTCGTCAGGGGGGCGGAGCCTATGGAAAAACGCCA
GCAACGCGGCCTTTTTACGGTTCCTGGCCTTTTGCTGGCCTTTTGCTCACATGTTCTTTCCTGCGTTATC
CCCTGATTCTGTGGATAACCGTATTACCGCCTTTGAGTGAGCTGATACCGCTCGCCGCAGCCGAACGACC
GAGCGCAGCGAGTCAGTGAGCGAGGAAGCGGAAGAGCGCCTGATGCGGTATTTTCTCCTTACGCATCTGT
GCGGTATTTCACACCGCAATGGTGCACTCTCAGTACAATCTGCTCTGATGCCGCATAGTTAAGCCAGTAT
ACACTCCGCTATCGCTACGTGACTGGGTCATGGCTGCGCCCCGACACCCGCCAACACCCGCTGACGCGCC
CTGACGGGCTTGTCTGCTCCCGGCATCCGCTTACAGACAAGCTGTGACCGTCTCCGGGAGCTGCATGTGT
CAGAGGTTTTCACCGTCATCACCGAAACGCGCGAGGCAGCTGCGGTAAAGCTCATCAGCGTGGTCGTGAA
GCGATTCACAGATGTCTGCCTGTTCATCCGCGTCCAGCTCGTTGAGTTTCTCCAGAAGCGTTAATGTCTG
GCTTCTGATAAAGCGGGCCATGTTAAGGGCGGTTTTTTCCTGTTTGGTCACTGATGCCTCCGTGTAAGGG
GGATTTCTGTTCATGGGGGTAATGATACCGATGAAACGAGAGAGGATGCTCACGATACGGGTTACTGATG
ATGAACATGCCCGGTTACTGGAACGTTGTGAGGGTAAACAACTGGCGGTATGGATGCGGCGGGACCAGAG
AAAAATCACTCAGGGTCAATGCCAGCGCTTCGTTAATACAGATGTAGGTGTTCCACAGGGTAGCCAGCAG
CATCCTGCGATGCAGATCCGGAACATAATGGTGCAGGGCGCTGACTTCCGCGTTTCCAGACTTTACGAAA
CACGGAAACCGAAGACCATTCATGTTGTTGCTCAGGTCGCAGACGTTTTGCAGCAGCAGTCGCTTCACGT
TCGCTCGCGTATCGGTGATTCATTCTGCTAACCAGTAAGGCAACCCCGCCAGCCTAGCCGGGTCCTCAAC
GACAGGAGCACGATCATGCGCACCCGTGGGGCCGCCATGCCGGCGATAATGGCCTGCTTCTCGCCGAAAC
GTTTGGTGGCGGGACCAGTGACGAAGGCTTGAGCGAGGGCGTGCAAGATTCCGAATACCGCAAGCGACAG
GCCGATCATCGTCGCGCTCCAGCGAAAGCGGTCCTCGCCGAAAATGACCCAGAGCGCTGCCGGCACCTGT
CCTACGAGTTGCATGATAAAGAAGACAGTCATAAGTGCGGCGACGATAGTCATGCCCCGCGCCCACCGGA
AGGAGCTGACTGGGTTGAAGGCTCTCAAGGGCATCGGTCGAGATCCCGGTGCCTAATGAGTGAGCTAACT
TACATTAATTGCGTTGCGCTCACTGCCCGCTTTCCAGTCGGGAAACCTGTCGTGCCAGCTGCATTAATGA
ATCGGCCAACGCGCGGGGAGAGGCGGTTTGCGTATTGGGCGCCAGGGTGGTTTTTCTTTTCACCAGTGAG
ACGGGCAACAGCTGATTGCCCTTCACCGCCTGGCCCTGAGAGAGTTGCAGCAAGCGGTCCACGCTGGTTT
GCCCCAGCAGGCGAAAATCCTGTTTGATGGTGGTTAACGGCGGGATATAACATGAGCTGTCTTCGGTATC
GTCGTATCCCACTACCGAGATATCCGCACCAACGCGCAGCCCGGACTCGGTAATGGCGCGCATTGCGCCC
AGCGCCATCTGATCGTTGGCAACCAGCATCGCAGTGGGAACGATGCCCTCATTCAGCATTTGCATGGTTT
GTTGAAAACCGGACATGGCACTCCAGTCGCCTTCCCGTTCCGCTATCGGCTGAATTTGATTGCGAGTGAG
ATATTTATGCCAGCCAGCCAGACGCAGACGCGCCGAGACAGAACTTAATGGGCCCGCTAACAGCGCGATT
TGCTGGTGACCCAATGCGACCAGATGCTCCACGCCCAGTCGCGTACCGTCTTCATGGGAGAAAATAATAC
TGTTGATGGGTGTCTGGTCAGAGACATCAAGAAATAACGCCGGAACATTAGTGCAGGCAGCTTCCACAGC
AATGGCATCCTGGTCATCCAGCGGATAGTTAATGATCAGCCCACTGACGCGTTGCGCGAGAAGATTGTGC
ACCGCCGCTTTACAGGCTTCGACGCCGCTTCGTTCTACCATCGACACCACCACGCTGGCACCCAGTTGAT
CGGCGCGAGATTTAATCGCCGCGACAATTTGCGACGGCGCGTGCAGGGCCAGACTGGAGGTGGCAACGCC
AATCAGCAACGACTGTTTGCCCGCCAGTTGTTGTGCCACGCGGTTGGGAATGTAATTCAGCTCCGCCATC
GCCGCTTCCACTTTTTCCCGCGTTTTCGCAGAAACGTGGCTGGCCTGGTTCACCACGCGGGAAACGGTCT
GATAAGAGACACCGGCATACTCTGCGACATCGTATAACGTTACTGGTTTCACATTCACCACCCTGAATTG
ACTCTCTTCCGGGCGCTATCATGCCATACCGCGAAAGGTTTTGCGCCATTCGATGGTGTCCGGGATCTCG
ACGCTCTCCCTTATGCGACTCCTGCATTAGGAAGCAGCCCAGTAGTAGGTTGAGGCCGTTGAGCACCGCC
GCCGCAAGGAATGGTGCATGCAAGGAGATGGCGCCCAACAGTCCCCCGGCCACGGGGCCTGCCACCATAC
CCACGCCGAAACAAGCGCTCATGAGCCCGAAGTGGCGAGCCCGATCTTCCCCATCGGTGATGTCGGCGAT
ATAGGCGCCAGCAACCGCACCTGTGGCGCCGGTGATGCCGGCCACGATGCGTCCGGCGTAGAGGATCGAG
ATCTCGATCCCGCGAAATTAATACGACTCACTATAGGGGAATTGTGAGCGGATAACAATTCCCCTCTAGA
AATAATTTTGTTTAACTTTAAGAAGGAGATATACCATGGGCAGCAGCCATCATCATCATCATCACAGCAG
CGGCCTGGTGCCGCGCGGCAGCCATATGAATTCAGAGCCGCCGCCGAAGCTCGTCCTTGACCTGGAGCGC
CTCGCGCACGTCCCCCAGGAGAAGGCGGGCCCGCTCCAGCGCTACGCGGCGACGATCCAGTCGCAGCGCG
GCGACTACAACGGCAAGGTGCTGTCGATCCGTCAGGACGACCTGCGCACCCTGGCCGTGATCTACGACCA
GTCGCCCTCGGTCCTCACCGAGCAGCTGATCAGCTGGGGCGTCCTCGACGCGGACGCGCGCCGCGCCGTC
GCCCACGAGGAGAACCCGAAGAATATGCCGGTCCCGTATAACGTCTTTATCATGGCCGACAAGCAGAAGA
ACGGCATCAAGGCGAACTTCAAGATCCGCCACAACATCGAGGACGGCGGCGTGCAGCTCGCCTATCACTA
CCAGCAGAACACCCCCATCGGCGACGGCCCCGTGCTGCTGCCCGACAACCACTACCTGGGCGTGCAGTCC
AAACTGAGCAAAGACCCCAACGAGAAGCGCGATCACATGGTCCTGCTGGAGTTCGTGACCGCCGCCGGGA
TCACTCTCGGCATGGACGAGCTGTACAAGGGCGGTACCGGAGGCAGCGGCGGCACGGGCGGAAGCAAGAA
ATATGGTGAAGCCGTGATCAAAGAATTTATGCGCTTTAAAGTTCACATGGAAGGTAGCATGAATGGCCAC
GAATTTGAAATTGAAGGTGAAGGCGAAGGTCGTCCGTATGAAGGCACCCAGACCGCAAAACTGAAAGTTA
CCAAAGGTGGTCCGCTGCCGTTTAGCTGGGATATTCTGAGTCCGCAGTTTATGTATGGTAGCCGTGCATT
TATCAAACATCCGGCAGATATTCCGGATTACTATAAACAGAGCTTTCCGGAAGGTTTTAAATGGGAACGT
GTGATGAATTTTGAAGATGGTGGTGCAGTTACCGTTACACAGGATACCAGCCTGGAAGATGGCACCCTGA
TCTATAAAGTTAAACTGCGTGGCACCAATTTTCCGCCTGATGGTCCGGTTATGCAGAAAAAAACCATGGG
TTGGGAAGCAAGCACCGAACGTCTGTATCCTGAAGATGGCGTTCTGAAAGGTGATATCAAAATGGCACTG
CGTCTGAAAGATGGCGGTCGTTATCTGGCAGATTTCAAAACCACCTACAAAGCCAAAAAACCGGTTCAGA
TGCCTGGTGCATATAATGTTGATCGCAAACTGGATATTACCAGCCACAATGAAGATTATACCGTGGTGGA
ACAGTATGAACGTAGCGAAGGCCGTCATAGTACCGGTGGTATGGATGAACTGTACAAGGGCGGGAGCGGA
GGCACGGGAGGTACCGGAGGGAGCATGGTGAGCAAGGGCGAGGAGCTGTTCACCGGGGTGGTGCCCATCC
TGGTCGAGCTGGACGGCGACGTAAACGGCCACAAGTTCAGCGTGTCCGGCGAGGGCGAGGGCGATGCCAC
CTACGGCAAGCTGACCCTGAAGTTCATCTGCACCACCGGCAAGCTGCCCGTGCCCTGGCCCACCCTCGTG
ACCACCCTGACCTACGGCGTGCAGTGCTTCAGCCGCTACCCCGACCACATGAAGCAGCACGACTTCTTCA
AGTCCGCCATGCCCGAAGGCTACATTCAGGAGCGCACCATCTTCTTCAAGGACGACGGCAACTATAAGAC
ACGCGCTGAGGTTAAGTTCGAGGGCGACACTCTGGTTAACCGCATCGAGCTGAAGGGCATCGACTTCAAG
GAGGACGGCAACATCCTGGGCCATAAGCTTGAATATAACATGTTGTCGGAGCCGGAGCCGCCGCCGAAGC
TCGTCCTTGACCTGGAGCGCCTCGCGCACGTCCCCCAGGAGAAGGCGGGCCCGCTCCAGCGCTACGCGGC
GACGATCCAGTCGCAGCGCGGCGACTACAACGGCAAGGTGCTGTCGATCCGTCAGGACGACCTGCGCACC
CTGGCCGTGATCTACGACCAGTCGCCCTCGGTCCTCACCGAGCAGCTGATCAGCTGGGGCGTCCTCGACG
CGGACGCGCGCCGCGCCGTCGCCCACGAGGAGAACTGAACTAGTGACGTCAGGTGGCACTTTTCGGGGAA
ATGTGAGCTCCGTCGACAAGCTTGCGGCCGCACTCGAGCACCACCACCACCACCACTGAGATCCGGCTGC
TAACAAAGCCCGAAAGGAAGCTGAGTTGGCTGCTGCCACCGCTGAGCAATAACTAGCATAACCCCTTGGG
GCCTCTAAACGGGTCTTGAGGGGTTTTTTGCTGAAAGGAGGAACTATATCCGGAT
